Addgene plasmid #83330: Pentaprobe PP5
Purpose: Pentaprobe for assesing the RNA binding potential of a protein
Depositing lab: Joel Mackay. Depositing organization: University of Sydney. Publication: A rapid method for assessing the RNA-binding potential of a protein. Bendak K, Loughlin FE, Cheung V, O'Connell MR, Crossley M, Mackay JP. Nucleic Acids Res. 2012 Aug;40(14):e105. doi: 10.1093/nar/gks285. Epub 2012 Apr 3. PubMed 22492509.
Backbone
  Vector backbone: pcDNA3
  Backbone manufacturer: Invitrogen
  Backbone size w/o insert (bp): 5400
  Vector type: Mammalian Expression ; RNA transcription
Growth in bacteria
  Bacterial resistance: Ampicillin, 100 μg/mL
  Growth temperature: 37°C
  Growth strain: DH5alpha
  Copy number: High Copy
Gene/Insert
  Gene/Insert name: PP5
  Species: Synthetic
  Insert size (bp): 100
  Promoter: CMV
  Cloning method: Unknown
  Sequencing primers: 5′ CMV-F; 3′ BGH-R
Terms and licenses: Academic/Nonprofit Terms; Industry Terms: Not Available to Industry
How to cite: Pentaprobe PP5 was a gift from Joel Mackay (Addgene plasmid # 83330 ; http://n2t.net/addgene:83330 ; RRID:Addgene_83330)
