[The description below was written by a language model from this plasmid's Addgene catalogue record and pLannotate feature annotations shown in this document.]
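Description:
Pentaprobe PP5 is a pcDNA3-based plasmid (about 5.5 kb in the assembled sequence) carrying a roughly 100 bp synthetic insert, PP5, and is catalogued both as a mammalian expression vector and as an RNA transcription template. It is maintained in E. coli at high copy through a ColE1/pUC-type origin and selected with ampicillin via the β-lactamase gene and its native promoter. An f1 origin is also present, which would allow single-stranded DNA production. The backbone additionally carries an SV40 early promoter driving the neomycin phosphotransferase gene with an SV40 polyadenylation signal, the standard pcDNA3 cassette for G418 selection in mammalian cells. Small lac promoter/operator, lacI, ble, bom and HIV-1 LTR matches in the annotation are short fragments that appear to be backbone remnants or incidental matches rather than functional parts.

The insert is not annotated as a feature, but the gap between the T7 promoter and the oppositely oriented SP6 promoter, downstream of the CMV enhancer/promoter and upstream of the bGH polyadenylation signal, corresponds to the cloning region where it would sit. This arrangement means the synthetic segment can be transcribed in vitro from either strand using phage RNA polymerases, while the CMV promoter listed in the record could in principle drive its transcription in mammalian cells. According to the record, the construct serves as a "pentaprobe" for assessing the RNA-binding potential of a protein, so its likely use is as a template for generating a defined short RNA that is then tested for binding to a protein of interest. The record does not describe the sequence design of PP5 or how it relates to other probes in the set.
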