Features (pLannotate 1.2.2; 20 found; start..end, strand, type, name):
     36..80      -  misc_feature   bom (fragment): basis of mobility region from pBR322
    235..614     +  enhancer       CMV enhancer: human cytomegalovirus immediate early enhancer
    615..818     +  promoter       CMV promoter: human cytomegalovirus (CMV) immediate early promoter
    814..847     +  LTR            5' LTR (truncated) (fragment): truncated 5' long terminal repeat (LTR) from HIV-1
    863..881     +  promoter       T7 promoter: promoter for bacteriophage T7 RNA polymerase
   1098..1116    -  promoter       SP6 promoter: promoter for bacteriophage SP6 RNA polymerase
   1142..1366    +  polyA_signal   bGH poly(A) signal: bovine growth hormone polyadenylation signal
   1370..1391    +  promoter       SV40 promoter (fragment): SV40 enhancer and early promoter
   1412..1770    +  rep_origin     f1 ori (sequence partly withheld): f1 bacteriophage origin of replication; arrow indicates direction of (+) strand synthesis
   1854..2184    +  promoter       SV40 promoter: SV40 enhancer and early promoter
   2251..3042    +  CDS            neo: KKA2_KLEPN - Also known as kan, nptII. Experimental evidence at protein level: Swiss-Prot protein existence level 1. Resistance to kanamycin, neomycin, paromomycin, ribostamycin, butirosin and gentamicin B. From Klebsiella pneumoniae.
   3066..3224    +  CDS            ble (fragment): BLE_KLEPN - Experimental evidence at protein level: Swiss-Prot protein existence level 1. Binding protein with a strong affinity to the bleomycin family of antibiotics. Binds to CL990; an antimitotic-antibiotic compound. From Klebsiella pneumoniae.
   3219..3340    +  polyA_signal   SV40 poly(A) signal: SV40 polyadenylation signal
   3413..3429    -  protein_bind   lac operator: The lac repressor binds to the lac operator to inhibit transcription in E. coli. This inhibition can be relieved by adding lactose or isopropyl-β-D-thiogalactopyranoside (IPTG). lac repressor encoded by lacI
   3437..3467    -  promoter       lac promoter: promoter for the E. coli lac operon
   3482..3503    -  protein_bind   CAP binding site: CAP binding activates transcription in the presence of cAMP. E. coli catabolite activator protein
   3516..3608    -  CDS            lacI (fragment): lac repressor; lacI; The lac repressor binds to the lac operator to inhibit transcription in E. coli. This inhibition can be relieved by adding lactose or isopropyl-β-D-thiogalactopyranoside (IPTG).
   3791..4379    -  rep_origin     ori: high-copy-number ColE1/pMB1/pBR322/pUC origin of replication
   4550..5410    -  CDS            AmpR: β-lactamase; bla; confers resistance to ampicillin, carbenicillin, and related antibiotics
   5411..5515    -  promoter       AmpR promoter: bla
>Addgene plasmid #83330 | Pentaprobe PP5 | addgene full sequence | sequence record 162210 | Addgene Assembled Sequence
GACGGATCGGGAGATCTCCCGATCCCCTATGGTCGACTCTCAGTACAATCTGCTCTGATGCCGCATAGTT
AAGCCAGTATCTGCTCCCTGCTTGTGTGTTGGAGGTCGCTGAGTAGTGCGCGAGCAAAATTTAAGCTACA
ACAAGGCAAGGCTTGACCGACAATTGCATGAAGAATCTGCTTAGGGTTAGGCGTTTTGCGCTGCTTCGCG
ATGTACGGGCCAGATATACGCGTTGACATTGATTATTGACTAGTTATTAATAGTAATCAATTACGGGGTC
ATTAGTTCATAGCCCATATATGGAGTTCCGCGTTACATAACTTACGGTAAATGGCCCGCCTGGCTGACCG
CCCAACGACCCCCGCCCATTGACGTCAATAATGACGTATGTTCCCATAGTAACGCCAATAGGGACTTTCC
ATTGACGTCAATGGGTGGAGTATTTACGGTAAACTGCCCACTTGGCAGTACATCAAGTGTATCATATGCC
AAGTACGCCCCCTATTGACGTCAATGACGGTAAATGGCCCGCCTGGCATTATGCCCAGTACATGACCTTA
TGGGACTTTCCTACTTGGCAGTACATCTACGTATTAGTCATCGCTATTACCATGGTGATGCGGTTTTGGC
AGTACATCAATGGGCGTGGATAGCGGTTTGACTCACGGGGATTTCCAAGTCTCCACCCCATTGACGTCAA
TGGGAGTTTGTTTTGGCACCAAAATCAACGGGACTTTCCAAAATGTCGTAACAACTCCGCCCCATTGACG
CAAATGGGCGGTAGGCGTGTACGGTGGGAGGTCTATATAAGCAGAGCTCTCTGGCTAACTAGAGAACCCA
CTGCTTACTGGCTTATCGAAATTAATACGACTCACTATAGGGAGACCCAAGCTTGGTACCGAGCTCGGAT
CCACTAGTAACGGCCGCCAGTGTGCTGGAATTCTGCAGATCCTAATCCCACCTAGCGTATCGGGTCATGT
AGTGCTACGTTACGGCCCCCGCCCGGCATCATATTATATCACCCCAGTGTAATGTGGTGTGAGGTTGGAG
ATCCATCACACTGGCGGCCGCTCGAGCATGCATCTAGAGGGCCCTATTCTATAGTGTCACCTAAATGCTA
GAGCTCGCTGATCAGCCTCGACTGTGCCTTCTAGTTGCCAGCCATCTGTTGTTTGCCCCTCCCCCGTGCC
TTCCTTGACCCTGGAAGGTGCCACTCCCACTGTCCTTTCCTAATAAAATGAGGAAATTGCATCGCATTGT
CTGAGTAGGTGTCATTCTATTCTGGGGGGTGGGGTGGGGCAGGACAGCAAGGGGGAGGATTGGGAAGACA
ATAGCAGGCATGCTGGGGATGCGGTGGGCTCTATGGCTTCTGAGGCGGAAAGAACCAGCTGGGGCTCTAG
GGGGTATCCCC
[124 nt withheld, positions 1412-1535]
C
[91 nt withheld, positions 1537-1627]
A
[49 nt withheld, positions 1629-1677]
CCTTTGACGTTGGAGTCCACGTTCTTT
[37 nt withheld, positions 1705-1741]
ACCCTATCTCGGTCTATTCTTTTGATTTATAAGGGATTTTGGGGATTTCGGCCTATTGGTTAAAAAATGA
GCTGATTTAACAAAAATTTAACGCGAATTAATTCTGTGGAATGTGTGTCAGTTAGGGTGTGGAAAGTCCC
CAGGCTCCCCAGGCAGGCAGAAGTATGCAAAGCATGCATCTCAATTAGTCAGCAACCAGGTGTGGAAAGT
CCCCAGGCTCCCCAGCAGGCAGAAGTATGCAAAGCATGCATCTCAATTAGTCAGCAACCATAGTCCCGCC
CCTAACTCCGCCCATCCCGCCCCTAACTCCGCCCAGTTCCGCCCATTCTCCGCCCCATGGCTGACTAATT
TTTTTTATTTATGCAGAGGCCGAGGCCGCCTCTGCCTCTGAGCTATTCCAGAAGTAGTGAGGAGGCTTTT
TTGGAGGCCTAGGCTTTTGCAAAAAGCTCCCGGGAGCTTGTATATCCATTTTCGGATCTGATCAAGAGAC
AGGATGAGGATCGTTTCGCATGATTGAACAAGATGGATTGCACGCAGGTTCTCCGGCCGCTTGGGTGGAG
AGGCTATTCGGCTATGACTGGGCACAACAGACAATCGGCTGCTCTGATGCCGCCGTGTTCCGGCTGTCAG
CGCAGGGGCGCCCGGTTCTTTTTGTCAAGACCGACCTGTCCGGTGCCCTGAATGAACTGCAGGACGAGGC
AGCGCGGCTATCGTGGCTGGCCACGACGGGCGTTCCTTGCGCAGCTGTGCTCGACGTTGTCACTGAAGCG
GGAAGGGACTGGCTGCTATTGGGCGAAGTGCCGGGGCAGGATCTCCTGTCATCTCACCTTGCTCCTGCCG
AGAAAGTATCCATCATGGCTGATGCAATGCGGCGGCTGCATACGCTTGATCCGGCTACCTGCCCATTCGA
CCACCAAGCGAAACATCGCATCGAGCGAGCACGTACTCGGATGGAAGCCGGTCTTGTCGATCAGGATGAT
CTGGACGAAGAGCATCAGGGGCTCGCGCCAGCCGAACTGTTCGCCAGGCTCAAGGCGCGCATGCCCGACG
GCGAGGATCTCGTCGTGACCCATGGCGATGCCTGCTTGCCGAATATCATGGTGGAAAATGGCCGCTTTTC
TGGATTCATCGACTGTGGCCGGCTGGGTGTGGCGGACCGCTATCAGGACATAGCGTTGGCTACCCGTGAT
ATTGCTGAAGAGCTTGGCGGCGAATGGGCTGACCGCTTCCTCGTGCTTTACGGTATCGCCGCTCCCGATT
CGCAGCGCATCGCCTTCTATCGCCTTCTTGACGAGTTCTTCTGAGCGGGACTCTGGGGTTCGAAATGACC
GACCAAGCGACGCCCAACCTGCCATCACGAGATTTCGATTCCACCGCCGCCTTCTATGAAAGGTTGGGCT
TCGGAATCGTTTTCCGGGACGCCGGCTGGATGATCCTCCAGCGCGGGGATCTCATGCTGGAGTTCTTCGC
CCACCCCAACTTGTTTATTGCAGCTTATAATGGTTACAAATAAAGCAATAGCATCACAAATTTCACAAAT
AAAGCATTTTTTTCACTGCATTCTAGTTGTGGTTTGTCCAAACTCATCAATGTATCTTATCATGTCTGTA
TACCGTCGACCTCTAGCTAGAGCTTGGCGTAATCATGGTCATAGCTGTTTCCTGTGTGAAATTGTTATCC
GCTCACAATTCCACACAACATACGAGCCGGAAGCATAAAGTGTAAAGCCTGGGGTGCCTAATGAGTGAGC
TAACTCACATTAATTGCGTTGCGCTCACTGCCCGCTTTCCAGTCGGGAAACCTGTCGTGCCAGCTGCATT
AATGAATCGGCCAACGCGCGGGGAGAGGCGGTTTGCGTATTGGGCGCTCTTCCGCTTCCTCGCTCACTGA
CTCGCTGCGCTCGGTCGTTCGGCTGCGGCGAGCGGTATCAGCTCACTCAAAGGCGGTAATACGGTTATCC
ACAGAATCAGGGGATAACGCAGGAAAGAACATGTGAGCAAAAGGCCAGCAAAAGGCCAGGAACCGTAAAA
AGGCCGCGTTGCTGGCGTTTTTCCATAGGCTCCGCCCCCCTGACGAGCATCACAAAAATCGACGCTCAAG
TCAGAGGTGGCGAAACCCGACAGGACTATAAAGATACCAGGCGTTTCCCCCTGGAAGCTCCCTCGTGCGC
TCTCCTGTTCCGACCCTGCCGCTTACCGGATACCTGTCCGCCTTTCTCCCTTCGGGAAGCGTGGCGCTTT
CTCAATGCTCACGCTGTAGGTATCTCAGTTCGGTGTAGGTCGTTCGCTCCAAGCTGGGCTGTGTGCACGA
ACCCCCCGTTCAGCCCGACCGCTGCGCCTTATCCGGTAACTATCGTCTTGAGTCCAACCCGGTAAGACAC
GACTTATCGCCACTGGCAGCAGCCACTGGTAACAGGATTAGCAGAGCGAGGTATGTAGGCGGTGCTACAG
AGTTCTTGAAGTGGTGGCCTAACTACGGCTACACTAGAAGGACAGTATTTGGTATCTGCGCTCTGCTGAA
GCCAGTTACCTTCGGAAAAAGAGTTGGTAGCTCTTGATCCGGCAAACAAACCACCGCTGGTAGCGGTGGT
TTTTTTGTTTGCAAGCAGCAGATTACGCGCAGAAAAAAAGGATCTCAAGAAGATCCTTTGATCTTTTCTA
CGGGGTCTGACGCTCAGTGGAACGAAAACTCACGTTAAGGGATTTTGGTCATGAGATTATCAAAAAGGAT
CTTCACCTAGATCCTTTTAAATTAAAAATGAAGTTTTAAATCAATCTAAAGTATATATGAGTAAACTTGG
TCTGACAGTTACCAATGCTTAATCAGTGAGGCACCTATCTCAGCGATCTGTCTATTTCGTTCATCCATAG
TTGCCTGACTCCCCGTCGTGTAGATAACTACGATACGGGAGGGCTTACCATCTGGCCCCAGTGCTGCAAT
GATACCGCGAGACCCACGCTCACCGGCTCCAGATTTATCAGCAATAAACCAGCCAGCCGGAAGGGCCGAG
CGCAGAAGTGGTCCTGCAACTTTATCCGCCTCCATCCAGTCTATTAATTGTTGCCGGGAAGCTAGAGTAA
GTAGTTCGCCAGTTAATAGTTTGCGCAACGTTGTTGCCATTGCTACAGGCATCGTGGTGTCACGCTCGTC
GTTTGGTATGGCTTCATTCAGCTCCGGTTCCCAACGATCAAGGCGAGTTACATGATCCCCCATGTTGTGC
AAAAAAGCGGTTAGCTCCTTCGGTCCTCCGATCGTTGTCAGAAGTAAGTTGGCCGCAGTGTTATCACTCA
TGGTTATGGCAGCACTGCATAATTCTCTTACTGTCATGCCATCCGTAAGATGCTTTTCTGTGACTGGTGA
GTACTCAACCAAGTCATTCTGAGAATAGTGTATGCGGCGACCGAGTTGCTCTTGCCCGGCGTCAATACGG
GATAATACCGCGCCACATAGCAGAACTTTAAAAGTGCTCATCATTGGAAAACGTTCTTCGGGGCGAAAAC
TCTCAAGGATCTTACCGCTGTTGAGATCCAGTTCGATGTAACCCACTCGTGCACCCAACTGATCTTCAGC
ATCTTTTACTTTCACCAGCGTTTCTGGGTGAGCAAAAACAGGAAGGCAAAATGCCGCAAAAAAGGGAATA
AGGGCGACACGGAAATGTTGAATACTCATACTCTTCCTTTTTCAATATTATTGAAGCATTTATCAGGGTT
ATTGTCTCATGAGCGGATACATATTTGAATGTATTTAGAAAAATAAACAAATAGGGGTTCCGCGCACATT
TCCCCGAAAAGTGCCACCTGACGTC
