>Addgene plasmid #83330 | Pentaprobe PP5 | depositor partial sequence | sequence record 158589 | Pentaprobe sequence
CTAATCCCACCTAGCGTATCGGGTCATGTAGTGCTACGTTACGGCCCCCGCCCGGCATCATATTATATCA
CCCCAGTGTAATGTGGTGTGAGGTTGGAG
