>Addgene plasmid #83330 | Pentaprobe PP5 | addgene partial sequence | sequence record 162207 | CMV-F 5'-CGCAAATGGGCGGTAGGCGTG-3'
TAAGCAGAGCTCTCTGGCTAACTAGAGAACCCACTGCTTACTGGCTTATCGAAATTAATACGACTCACTA
TAGGGAGACCCAAGCTTGGTACCGAGCTCGGATCCACTAGTAACGGCCGCCAGTGTGCTGGAATTCTGCA
GATCCTAATCCCACCTAGCGTATCGGGTCATGTAGTGCTACGTTACGGCCCCCGCCCGGCATCATATTAT
ATCACCCCAGTGTAATGTGGTGTGAGGTTGGAGATCCATCACACTGGCGGCCGCTCGAGCATGCATCTAG
AGGGCCCTATTCTATAGTGTCACCTAAATGCTAGAGCTCGCTGATCAGCCTCGACTGTGCCTTCTAGTTG
CCAGCCATCTGTTGTTTGCCCCTCCCCCGTGCCTTCCTTGACCCTGGAAGGTGCCACTCCCACTGTCCTT
TCCTAATAAAATGAGGAAATTGCATCGCATTGTCTGAGTAGGTGTCATTCTATTCTGGGGGGTGGGGTGG
GGCAGGACAGCAAGGGGGAGGATTGGGAAGACAATAGCAGGCATGCTGGGGATGCGGTGGGCTCTATGGC
TTCTGAGGCGGAAAGAACCAGCTGGGGCTCTAGGGGGTATCCCC
[124 nt withheld, positions 605-728]
C
[91 nt withheld, positions 730-820]
A
[49 nt withheld, positions 822-870]
CCTTTGACGTTGGAGTCCACGTTCTTT
[36 nt withheld, positions 898-933]
