>Addgene plasmid #83330 | Pentaprobe PP5 | addgene partial sequence | sequence record 162209 | BGH-rev 5'-TAGAAGGCACAGTCGAGG-3'
CTATAGAATAGGGCCCTCTAGATGCATGCTCGAGCGGCCGCCAGTGTGATGGATCTCCAACCTCACACCA
CATTACACTGGGGTGATATAATATGATGCCGGGCGGGGGCCGTAACGTAGCACTACATGACCCGATACGC
TAGGTGGGATTAGGATCTGCAGAATTCCAGCACACTGGCGGCCGTTACTAGTGGATCCGAGCTCGGTACC
AAGCTTGGGTCTCCCTATAGTGAGTCGTATTAATTTCGATAAGCCAGTAAGCAGTGGGTTCTCTAGTTAG
CCAGAGAGCTCTGCTTATATAGACCTCCCACCGTACACGCCTACCGCCCATTTGCGTCAATGGGGCGGAG
TTGTTACGACATTTTGGAAAGTCCCGTTGATTTTGGTGCCAAAACAAACTCCCATTGACGTCAATGGGGT
GGAGACTTGGAAATCCCCGTGAGTCAAACCGCTATCCACGCCCATTGATGTACTGCCAAAACCGCATCAC
CATGGTAATAGCGATGACTAATACGTAGATGTACTGCCAAGTAGGAAAGTCCCATAAGGTCATGTACTGG
GCATAATGCCAGGCGGGCCATTTACCGTCATTGACGTCAATAGGGGGCGTACTTGGCATATGATACACTT
GATGTACTGCCAAGTGGGCAGTTTACCGTAAATACTCCACCCATTGACGTCAATGGAAAGTCCCTATTGG
CGTTACTATGGGAACATACGTCATTATTGACGTCAATGGGCGGGGGTCGTTGGGCGGTCAGCCAGGCGGG
CCATTTACCGTAAGTTATGTAACGCGGAACTCCATATATGGGCTATGAACTAATGACCCCGTAATTGATT
ACTATTAATAACTAGTCAATAATCAATGTCAACGCGTATATCTGG
